Addgene plasmid #47738: MSRP3-bio
Purpose: Expresses enzymatically monobiotinylated full-length MSRP3 with no N-linked glycans upon cotransfection with BirA in mammalian cells. Contains a C-terminal rat Cd4 d3+4 tag.
Depositing lab: Gavin Wright. Depositing organization: Wellcome Sanger Institute. Publication: A library of functional recombinant cell surface and secreted Plasmodium falciparum merozoite proteins. Crosnier C, Wanaguru M, McDade B, Osier FH, Marsh K, Rayner JC, Wright GJ. Mol Cell Proteomics. 2013 Sep 16. 10.1074/mcp.O113.028357 PubMed 24043421.
Backbone
  Vector backbone: pTT3
  Backbone manufacturer: Yves Durocher, NRC
  Backbone size w/o insert (bp): 6633
  Total vector size (bp): 7458
  Vector type: Mammalian Expression
Growth in bacteria
  Bacterial resistance: Ampicillin, 100 μg/mL
  Growth temperature: 37°C
  Growth strain: DH5alpha
  Copy number: High Copy
Gene/Insert
  Gene/Insert name: Codon-optimised MSRP3
  Species: Synthetic; Plasmodium falciparum
  Insert size (bp): 825
  Mutation: Exogenous signal peptide of mouse origin, changed Threonine30, Threonine86 and Serine157 to Alanine residues
  Promoter: CMV
  Tag / fusion protein: rat Cd4 d3+4 (C terminal on backbone); enzymatic biotinylation sequence (C terminal on backbone)
  Cloning method: Restriction Enzyme; 5′ cloning site NotI (not destroyed); 3′ cloning site AscI (not destroyed)
  Sequencing primers: 5′ CMV-fwd
Resource information
  A portion of this plasmid was derived from a plasmid made by: pTT3 was obtained under an MTA from Yves Durocher, National Research Council of Canada- Biotechnology Research Institute
Terms and licenses: Academic/Nonprofit Terms; Industry Terms: Not Available to Industry
How to cite: MSRP3-bio was a gift from Gavin Wright (Addgene plasmid # 47738 ; http://n2t.net/addgene:47738 ; RRID:Addgene_47738)
