[The description below was written by a language model from this plasmid's Addgene catalogue record and pLannotate feature annotations shown in this document.]
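Description:
MSRP3-bio is a mammalian expression plasmid built on the pTT3 backbone. It is designed for transient production of a secreted, taggable form of the Plasmodium falciparum merozoite protein MSRP3. In bacteria it is maintained through a high-copy ColE1/pUC-type origin and selected with ampicillin via the β-lactamase gene. The backbone also carries a fragment of the Epstein-Barr virus oriP, which can support episomal maintenance in cells that supply EBNA1. Short lac and tet regulatory remnants in the annotation appear to be backbone leftovers with no role in the payload.

Expression is driven by the CMV enhancer and promoter. Adenovirus-derived leader and splice elements and a chimeric intron fragment follow, and these are typically included to boost transcript processing and yield. A small reverse-strand match to adenoviral terminal protein most likely reflects this leader region, not a real coding sequence. The open reading frame begins with a mouse immunoglobulin heavy chain signal peptide that replaces the parasite's own secretion signal. Next comes the synthetic, codon-optimised MSRP3 insert, cloned between NotI and AscI sites. Thr30, Thr86 and Ser157 are changed to alanine to remove N-linked glycosylation sites that mammalian cells would otherwise use.

The backbone fuses rat Cd4 domains 3 and 4 and an enzymatic biotinylation sequence to the C-terminus. The biotinylation peptide is listed in the catalogue entry but is not separately annotated in the feature table. A rabbit β-globin polyadenylation signal ends the transcript. Cotransfection with BirA yields monobiotinylated protein. The construct belongs to a library of recombinant merozoite cell surface and secreted proteins.
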