Features (pLannotate 1.2.2; 18 found; start..end, strand, type, name):
    154..533     +  enhancer       CMV enhancer: human cytomegalovirus immediate early enhancer
    535..734     +  promoter       CMV promoter: human cytomegalovirus (CMV) immediate early promoter
    802..840     +  misc_feature   Ad SA (fragment): adenovirus major late transcript splice acceptor (Friedrich and Soriano, 1991)
    873..1082    -  CDS            PTP (fragment): TERM_ADE02 - Experimental evidence at protein level: Swiss-Prot protein existence level 1. Protein covalently bound to the viral DNA that acts as a primer for viral genomic replication by DNA strand displacement. Assembles on the viral origin of replication in an initiation complex with viral polymerase, DBP, host NFIA and host POU2F1/OCT1. During initiation, the polymerase covalently couples the first dCTP with Ser- 580 of pTP. The terminal protein stimulates the template activity over 20 fold compared to protein-free templates. Neo-synthesized viral genomes are linked to two preterminal prot
   1113..1202    +  intron         chimeric intron (fragment): chimera between introns from adenovirus and immunoglobulin heavy chain genes
   1221..1267    +  CDS            IgH signal sequence (fragment): signal sequence from the mouse immunoglobulin heavy chain variable region
   2172..2732    +  CDS            Cd4 (fragment): CD4_RAT - Experimental evidence at protein level: Swiss-Prot protein existence level 1. Integral membrane glycoprotein that plays an essential role in the immune response and serves multiple functions in responses against both external and internal offenses. In T-cells, functions primarily as a coreceptor for MHC class II molecule:peptide complex. The antigens presented by class II peptides are derived from extracellular proteins while class I peptides are derived from cytosolic proteins. Interacts simultaneously with the T-cell receptor (TCR) and the MHC class II presented by antigen presenti
   2838..2893    +  polyA_signal   β-globin poly(A) signal: rabbit β-globin polyadenylation signal (Gil and Proudfoot, 1987)
   3407..5088    -  rep_origin     oriP (fragment): Epstein-Barr virus oriP replication origin (Yates et al., 2000)
   5215..5319    +  promoter       AmpR promoter: bla
   5320..6180    +  CDS            AmpR: β-lactamase; bla; confers resistance to ampicillin, carbenicillin, and related antibiotics
   6351..6939    +  rep_origin     ori: high-copy-number ColE1/pMB1/pBR322/pUC origin of replication
   7122..7214    +  CDS            lacI (fragment): lac repressor; lacI; The lac repressor binds to the lac operator to inhibit transcription in E. coli. This inhibition can be relieved by adding lactose or isopropyl-β-D-thiogalactopyranoside (IPTG).
   7227..7248    +  protein_bind   CAP binding site: CAP binding activates transcription in the presence of cAMP. E. coli catabolite activator protein
   7263..7293    +  promoter       lac promoter: promoter for the E. coli lac operon
   7301..7317    +  protein_bind   lac operator: The lac repressor binds to the lac operator to inhibit transcription in E. coli. This inhibition can be relieved by adding lactose or isopropyl-β-D-thiogalactopyranoside (IPTG). lac repressor encoded by lacI
   7387..7403    +  promoter       tet promoter (fragment): E. coli promoter for tetracycline efflux protein gene
   7413..7438    -  CDS            bla(M) (fragment): β-lactamase lacking the signal sequence; bla(M); allows cytosolic expression of β-lactamase
>Addgene plasmid #47738 | MSRP3-bio | depositor full sequence | sequence record 68874 | MSRP3-bio sequence 7458 bps
AGATCTATACATTGAATCAATATTGGCAATTAGCCATATTAGTCATTGGTTATATAGCATAAATCAATAT
TGGCTATTGGCCATTGCATACGTTGTATCTATATCATAATATGTACATTTATATTGGCTCATGTCCAATA
TGACCGCCATGTTGACATTGATTATTGACTAGTTATTAATAGTAATCAATTACGGGGTCATTAGTTCATA
GCCCATATATGGAGTTCCGCGTTACATAACTTACGGTAAATGGCCCGCCTGGCTGACCGCCCAACGACCC
CCGCCCATTGACGTCAATAATGACGTATGTTCCCATAGTAACGCCAATAGGGACTTTCCATTGACGTCAA
TGGGTGGAGTATTTACGGTAAACTGCCCACTTGGCAGTACATCAAGTGTATCATATGCCAAGTCCGCCCC
CTATTGACGTCAATGACGGTAAATGGCCCGCCTGGCATTATGCCCAGTACATGACCTTACGGGACTTTCC
TACTTGGCAGTACATCTACGTATTAGTCATCGCTATTACCATGGTGATGCGGTTTTGGCAGTACACCAAT
GGGCGTGGATAGCGGTTTGACTCACGGGGATTTCCAAGTCTCCACCCCATTGACGTCAATGGGAGTTTGT
TTTGGCACCAAAATCAACGGGACTTTCCAAAATGTCGTAATAACCCCGCCCCGTTGACGCAAATGGGCGG
TAGGCGTGTACGGTGGGAGGTCTATATAAGCAGAGCTCGTTTAGTGAACCGTCAGATCCTCACTCTCTTC
CGCATCGCTGTCTGCGAGGGCCAGCTGTTGGGCTCGCGGTTGAGGACAAACTCTTCGCGGTCTTTCCAGT
ACTCTTGGATCGGAAACCCGTCGGCCTCCGAACGGTACTCCGCCACCGAGGGACCTGAGCGAGTCCGCAT
CGACCGGATCGGAAAACCTCTCGAGAAAGGCGTCTAACCAGTCACAGTCGCAAGGTAGGCTGAGCACCGT
GGCGGGCGGCAGCGGGTGGCGGTCGGGGTTGTTTCTGGCGGAGGTGCTGCTGATGATGTAATTAAAGTAG
GCGGTCTTGAGACGGCGGATGGTCGAGGTGAGGTGTGGCAGGCTTGAGATCCAGCTGTTGGGGTGAGTAC
TCCCTCTCAAAAGCGGGCATTACTTCTGCGCTAAGATTGTCAGTTTCCAAAAACGAGGAGGATTTGATAT
TCACCTGGCCCGATCTGGCCATACACTTGAGTGACAATGACATCCACTTTGCCTTTCTCTCCACAGGTGT
CCACTCCCAGGTCCAAGTTTGCCACCATGGAGTTTCAGACCCAGGTACTCATGTCCCTGCTGCTCTGCAT
GTCTGGTGCGGCCGCTCAGGAACAGCCCAACCACGCCGACATCTACACCAACGAGGACTACAAGCTGCTG
GAAGAACTGGAAAAGTACCTGGACAACCTGAAGAACACCTTCACCCACAAGTTTCTGGAAAACTTCAAGG
GCGACATCGAGCTGCTGAAGAAGAACATCCAGAACTTCGAGAAGAACAACTACAACAACGTGGCCGGCCA
GAACGTGGACGACTACGACAAGAACGGCGACAACAACAACCACAACGACCTGGAACAGAACCAGCTGCTG
CAGAGCAATATCAAGAGCTTCTTCGGCCAGAGCCGGACCACCAACACCGTGGACGTGTCCGCCAGCAAAG
TGACCCAGAAGTCCGACGAGACAAAGGCCGACGAGAAGGCCGAGCAGAACGCCGAGGCCAATGCCGCCAG
CAGCGCCAGCTCCGAGGAACAGAGCAGCAGCCTGCAGAACACCAACGACCAGAGCTTCGGCAACACCAAC
AACCCCAAGATGGACCGGAAGAACGCCGACGAGCAGAAGAGGGACGCCGGCCTGAGCAATCTGAAGAACA
TCGACAAGCTGTGCGACGAACTGCTGATCTACCTGTACAAGAAAAACGAAGTGAATACCAACAACTACCT
GCGGAAGTACGACGAGTTCAAGAACAAGTTCGACCAGTTCCTGCTGAACGTGAACAAATATGAACTGCTG
AAAAAGCTGATCCTGAACTTCTTCAAGGACAATCTGAAGGACCACCGGGCCCAGTACAAGTTCTATATCG
CCCTGATGAAGGCCCTGGAAAACGAGAAGTTCAGCCAGGAATTCAAGAAAGTGATGTACGGCCTGTACAG
CGGCGCGCCGTCGACCTCCATCACGGCCTATAAGAGTGAGGGGGAGTCAGCGGAGTTCTCCTTCCCACTC
AACCTTGGAGAGGAAAGCCTGCAGGGAGAGTTGAGATGGAAGGCAGAGAAGGCTCCTTCTTCCCAGTCCT
GGATCACCTTCTCCCTAAAGAACCAAAAGGTGTCTGTGCAGAAGTCTACTAGCAACCCCAAGTTCCAGCT
GTCCGAAACGCTCCCACTCACCCTTCAGATACCCCAGGTCTCCCTTCAGTTTGCTGGTTCTGGCAACCTG
ACCCTGACTCTGGACAGAGGGATACTGTATCAGGAAGTGAACCTGGTGGTGATGAAAGTGACTCAGCCCG
ACAGCAACACTTTGACCTGTGAGGTGATGGGACCCACCTCACCCAAGATGAGACTGATCTTGAAGCAGGA
GAATCAGGAGGCCAGGGTCTCCAGGCAGGAGAAAGTGATTCAAGTGCAGGCCCCTGAAGCAGGGGTGTGG
CAATGTCTACTGAGTGAAGGTGAAGAGGTCAAGATGGACTCCAAGATCCAGGTTTTATCCAAAGGGTTGA
ATTCCGGATCACTGCATCATATTCTGGATGCACAGAAAATGGTGTGGAATCATCGTTAAGTCTAGACACG
TGATTAATTAAGGATCCCCCGACCTCGACCTCTGGCTAATAAAGGAAATTTATTTTCATTGCAATAGTGT
GTTGGAATTTTTTGTGTCTCTCACTCGGAAGGACATATGGGAGGGCAAATCATTTGGTCGAGATCCCTCG
GAGATCTCTAGCTAGAGGATCGATCCCCGCCCCGGACGAACTAAACCTGACTACGACATCTCTGCCCCTT
CTTCGCGGGGCAGTGCATGTAATCCCTTCAGTTGGTTGGTACAACTTGCCAACTGGGCCCTGTTCCACAT
GTGACACGGGGGGGGACCAAACACAAAGGGGTTCTCTGACTGTAGTTGACATCCTTATAAATGGATGTGC
ACATTTGCCAACACTGAGTGGCTTTCATCCTGGAGCAGACTTTGCAGTCTGTGGACTGCAACACAACATT
GCCTTTATGTGTAACTCTTGGCTGAAGCTCTTACACCAATGCTGGGGGACATGTACCTCCCAGGGGCCCA
GGAAGACTACGGGAGGCTACACCAACGTCAATCAGAGGGGCCTGTGTAGCTACCGATAAGCGGACCCTCA
AGAGGGCATTAGCAATAGTGTTTATAAGGCCCCCTTGTTAACCCTAAACGGGTAGCATATGCTTCCCGGG
TAGTAGTATATACTATCCAGACTAACCCTAATTCAATAGCATATGTTACCCAACGGGAAGCATATGCTAT
CGAATTAGGGTTAGTAAAAGGGTCCTAAGGAACAGCGATATCTCCCACCCCATGAGCTGTCACGGTTTTA
TTTACATGGGGTCAGGATTCCACGAGGGTAGTGAACCATTTTAGTCACAAGGGCAGTGGCTGAAGATCAA
GGAGCGGGCAGTGAACTCTCCTGAATCTTCGCCTGCTTCTTCATTCTCCTTCGTTTAGCTAATAGAATAA
CTGCTGAGTTGTGAACAGTAAGGTGTATGTGAGGTGCTCGAAAACAAGGTTTCAGGTGACGCCCCCAGAA
TAAAATTTGGACGGGGGGTTCAGTGGTGGCATTGTGCTATGACACCAATATAACCCTCACAAACCCCTTG
GGCAATAAATACTAGTGTAGGAATGAAACATTCTGAATATCTTTAACAATAGAAATCCATGGGGTGGGGA
CAAGCCGTAAAGACTGGATGTCCATCTCACACGAATTTATGGCTATGGGCAACACATAATCCTAGTGCAA
TATGATACTGGGGTTATTAAGATGTGTCCCAGGCAGGGACCAAGACAGGTGAACCATGTTGTTACACTCT
ATTTGTAACAAGGGGAAAGAGAGTGGACGCCGACAGCAGCGGACTCCACTGGTTGTCTCTAACACCCCCG
AAAATTAAACGGGGCTCCACGCCAATGGGGCCCATAAACAAAGACAAGTGGCCACTCTTTTTTTTGAAAT
TGTGGAGTGGGGGCACGCGTCAGCCCCCACACGCCGCCCTGCGGTTTTGGACTGTAAAATAAGGGTGTAA
TAACTTGGCTGATTGTAACCCCGCTAACCACTGCGGTCAAACCACTTGCCCACAAAACCACTAATGGCAC
CCCGGGGAATACCTGCATAAGTAGGTGGGCGGGCCAAGATAGGGGCGCGATTGCTGCGATCTGGAGGACA
AATTACACACACTTGCGCCTGAGCGCCAAGCACAGGGTTGTTGGTCCTCATATTCACGAGGTCGCTGAGA
GCACGGTGGGCTAATGTTGCCATGGGTAGCATATACTACCCAAATATCTGGATAGCATATGCTATCCTAA
TCTATATCTGGGTAGCATAGGCTATCCTAATCTATATCTGGGTAGCATATGCTATCCTAATCTATATCTG
GGTAGTATATGCTATCCTAATTTATATCTGGGTAGCATAGGCTATCCTAATCTATATCTGGGTAGCATAT
GCTATCCTAATCTATATCTGGGTAGTATATGCTATCCTAATCTGTATCCGGGTAGCATATGCTATCCTAA
TAGAGATTAGGGTAGTATATGCTATCCTAATTTATATCTGGGTAGCATATACTACCCAAATATCTGGATA
GCATATGCTATCCTAATCTATATCTGGGTAGCATATGCTATCCTAATCTATATCTGGGTAGCATAGGCTA
TCCTAATCTATATCTGGGTAGCATATGCTATCCTAATCTATATCTGGGTAGTATATGCTATCCTAATTTA
TATCTGGGTAGCATAGGCTATCCTAATCTATATCTGGGTAGCATATGCTATCCTAATCTATATCTGGGTA
GTATATGCTATCCTAATCTGTATCCGGGTAGCATATGCTATCCTCATGATAAGCTGTCAAACATGAGAAT
TTTCTTGAAGACGAAAGGGCCTCGTGATACGCCTATTTTTATAGGTTAATGTCATGATAATAATGGTTTC
TTAGACGTCAGGTGGCACTTTTCGGGGAAATGTGCGCGGAACCCCTATTTGTTTATTTTTCTAAATACAT
TCAAATATGTATCCGCTCATGAGACAATAACCCTGATAAATGCTTCAATAATATTGAAAAAGGAAGAGTA
TGAGTATTCAACATTTCCGTGTCGCCCTTATTCCCTTTTTTGCGGCATTTTGCCTTCCTGTTTTTGCTCA
CCCAGAAACGCTGGTGAAAGTAAAAGATGCTGAAGATCAGTTGGGTGCACGAGTGGGTTACATCGAACTG
GATCTCAACAGCGGTAAGATCCTTGAGAGTTTTCGCCCCGAAGAACGTTTTCCAATGATGAGCACTTTTA
AAGTTCTGCTATGTGGCGCGGTATTATCCCGTGTTGACGCCGGGCAAGAGCAACTCGGTCGCCGCATACA
CTATTCTCAGAATGACTTGGTTGAGTACTCACCAGTCACAGAAAAGCATCTTACGGATGGCATGACAGTA
AGAGAATTATGCAGTGCTGCCATAACCATGAGTGATAACACTGCGGCCAACTTACTTCTGACAACGATCG
GAGGACCGAAGGAGCTAACCGCTTTTTTGCACAACATGGGGGATCATGTAACTCGCCTTGATCGTTGGGA
ACCGGAGCTGAATGAAGCCATACCAAACGACGAGCGTGACACCACGATGCCTGCAGCAATGGCAACAACG
TTGCGCAAACTATTAACTGGCGAACTACTTACTCTAGCTTCCCGGCAACAATTAATAGACTGGATGGAGG
CGGATAAAGTTGCAGGACCACTTCTGCGCTCGGCCCTTCCGGCTGGCTGGTTTATTGCTGATAAATCTGG
AGCCGGTGAGCGTGGGTCTCGCGGTATCATTGCAGCACTGGGGCCAGATGGTAAGCCCTCCCGTATCGTA
GTTATCTACACGACGGGGAGTCAGGCAACTATGGATGAACGAAATAGACAGATCGCTGAGATAGGTGCCT
CACTGATTAAGCATTGGTAACTGTCAGACCAAGTTTACTCATATATACTTTAGATTGATTTAAAACTTCA
TTTTTAATTTAAAAGGATCTAGGTGAAGATCCTTTTTGATAATCTCATGACCAAAATCCCTTAACGTGAG
TTTTCGTTCCACTGAGCGTCAGACCCCGTAGAAAAGATCAAAGGATCTTCTTGAGATCCTTTTTTTCTGC
GCGTAATCTGCTGCTTGCAAACAAAAAAACCACCGCTACCAGCGGTGGTTTGTTTGCCGGATCAAGAGCT
ACCAACTCTTTTTCCGAAGGTAACTGGCTTCAGCAGAGCGCAGATACCAAATACTGTTCTTCTAGTGTAG
CCGTAGTTAGGCCACCACTTCAAGAACTCTGTAGCACCGCCTACATACCTCGCTCTGCTAATCCTGTTAC
CAGTGGCTGCTGCCAGTGGCGATAAGTCGTGTCTTACCGGGTTGGACTCAAGACGATAGTTACCGGATAA
GGCGCAGCGGTCGGGCTGAACGGGGGGTTCGTGCACACAGCCCAGCTTGGAGCGAACGACCTACACCGAA
CTGAGATACCTACAGCGTGAGCTATGAGAAAGCGCCACGCTTCCCGAAGGGAGAAAGGCGGACAGGTATC
CGGTAAGCGGCAGGGTCGGAACAGGAGAGCGCACGAGGGAGCTTCCAGGGGGAAACGCCTGGTATCTTTA
TAGTCCTGTCGGGTTTCGCCACCTCTGACTTGAGCGTCGATTTTTGTGATGCTCGTCAGGGGGGCGGAGC
CTATGGAAAAACGCCAGCAACGCGGCCTTTTTACGGTTCCTGGCCTTTTGCTGGCCTTTTGCTCACATGT
TCTTTCCTGCGTTATCCCCTGATTCTGTGGATAACCGTATTACCGCCTTTGAGTGAGCTGATACCGCTCG
CCGCAGCCGAACGACCGAGCGCAGCGAGTCAGTGAGCGAGGAAGCGGAAGAGCGCCCAATACGCAAACCG
CCTCTCCCCGCGCGTTGGCCGATTCATTAATGCAGCTGGCACGACAGGTTTCCCGACTGGAAAGCGGGCA
GTGAGCGCAACGCAATTAATGTGAGTTAGCTCACTCATTAGGCACCCCAGGCTTTACACTTTATGCTTCC
GGCTCGTATGTTGTGTGGAATTGTGAGCGGATAACAATTTCACACAGGAAACAGCTATGACCATGATTAC
GCCAAGCTCTAGCTAGAGGTCGACCAATTCTCATGTTTGACAGCTTATCATCGCAGATCCGGGCAACGTT
GTTGCCATTGCTGCAGGCGCAGAACTGGTAGGTATGGA
