>Addgene plasmid #47738 | MSRP3-bio | addgene partial sequence | sequence record 71138 | CMV-F 5'-CGCAAATGGGCGGTAGGCGTG-3'
TGAACCGTCAGATCCTCACTCTCTTCCGCATCGCTGTCTGCGAGGGCCAGCTGTTGGGCTCGCGGTTGAG
GACAAACTCTTCGCGGTCTTTCCAGTACTCTTGGATCGGAAACCCGTCGGCCTCCGAACGGTACTCCGCC
ACCGAGGGACCTGAGCGAGTCCGCATCGACCGGATCGGAAAACCTCTCGAGAAAGGCGTCTAACCAGTCA
CAGTCGCAAGGTAGGCTGAGCACCGTGGCGGGCGGCAGCGGGTGGCGGTCGGGGTTGTTTCTGGCGGAGG
TGCTGCTGATGATGTAATTAAAGTAGGCGGTCTTGAGACGGCGGATGGTCGAGGTGAGGTGTGGCAGGCT
TGAGATCCAGCTGTTGGGGTGAGTACTCCCTCTCAAAAGCGGGCATTACTTCTGCGCTAAGATTGTCAGT
TTCCAAAAACGAGGAGGATTTGATATTCACCTGGCCCGATCTGGCCATACACTTGAGTGACAATGACATC
CACTTTGCCTTTCTCTCCACAGGTGTCCACTCCCAGGTCCAAGTTTGCCACCATGGAGTTTCAGACCCAG
GTACTCATGTCCCTGCTGCTCTGCATGTCTGGTGCGGCCGCTCAGGAACAGCCCAACCACGCCGACATCT
ACACCAACGAGGACTACAAGCTGCTGGAAGAACTGGAAAAGTACCTGGACAACCTGAAGAACACCTTCAC
CCACAAGTTTCTGGAAAACTTCAAGGGCGACATCGAGCTGCTGAAGAAGAACATCCAGAACTTCGAGAAG
AACAACTACAACAACGTGGCCGGCCAGAACGTGGACGACTACGACAAGAACGGCGACAACAACAACCACA
ACGACCTGGAACAGAACCAGCTGCTGCAGA
