>Addgene plasmid #47738 | MSRP3-bio | addgene partial sequence | sequence record 71494 | EBVori-F
TCAGAGAACCCCTTTGTGTTTGGTCCCCCCCCGTGTCACATGTGGAACAGGGCCCAGTTGGCAAGTTGTA
CCAACCAACTGAAGGGATTACATGCACTGCCCCGCGAAGAAGGGGCAGAGATGTCGTAGTCAGGTTTAGT
TCGTCCGGGGCGGGGATCGATCCTCTAGCTAGAGATCTCCGAGGGATCTCGACCAAATGATTTGCCCTCC
CATATGTCCTTCCGAGTGAGAGACACAAAAAATTCCAACACACTATTGCAATGAAAATAAATTTCCTTTA
TTAGCCAGAGGTCGAGGTCGGGGGATCCTTAATTAATCACGTGTCTAGACTTAACGATGATTCCACACCA
TTTTCTGTGCATCCAGAATATGATGCAGTGATCCGGAATTCAACCCTTTGGATAAAACCTGGATCTTGGA
GTCCATCTTGACCTCTTCACCTTCACTCAGTAGACATTGCCACACCCCTGCTTCAGGGGCCTGCACTTGA
ATCACTTTCTCCTGCCTGGAGACCCTGGCCTCCTGATTCTCCTGCTTCAAGATCAGTCTCATCTTGGGTG
AGGTGGGTCCCATCACCTCACAGGTCAAAGTGTTGCTGTCGGGCTGAGTCACTTTCATCACCACCAGGTT
CACTTCCTGATACAGTATCCCTCTGTCCAGAGTCAGGGTCAGGTTGCCAGAACCAGCAAACTGAAGGGAG
ACCTGGGGTATCTGAAGGGTGAGTGGGAGCGTTTCGGACAGCTGGAACTTGGGGTTGCTAGTAGACTTCT
GCACAGACACCTTTTGGTTCTTTAGGGAGAAGGTGATCCAGGACTGGGAAGAAGGAGCCTTCTCTGCCTT
CCATCTCAACTCTCCCTGCAGGCTTTCCTCTCCAAGGTTGAGTGGGAAGGAGAACTCCGCTGACTCCCCC
TCACTCTTATAGGCCGTGATGGA
