>Addgene plasmid #47738 | MSRP3-bio | addgene partial sequence | sequence record 72173 | rCd4-R 5'-TCCCTGCAGGCTTTCCTCTCCAAGGTTGAG-3'
CTCACTCTTATAGGCCGTGATGGAGGTCGACGGCGCGCCGCTGTACAGGCCGTACATCACTTTCTTGAAT
TCCTGGCTGAACTTCTCGTTTTCCAGGGCCTTCATCAGGGCGATATAGAACTTGTACTGGGCCCGGTGGT
CCTTCAGATTGTCCTTGAAGAAGTTCAGGATCAGCTTTTTCAGCAGTTCATATTTGTTCACGTTCAGCAG
GAACTGGTCGAACTTGTTCTTGAACTCGTCGTACTTCCGCAGGTAGTTGTTGGTATTCACTTCGTTTTTC
TTGTACAGGTAGATCAGCAGTTCGTCGCACAGCTTGTCGATGTTCTTCAGATTGCTCAGGCCGGCGTCCC
TCTTCTGCTCGTCGGCGTTCTTCCGGTCCATCTTGGGGTTGTTGGTGTTGCCGAAGCTCTGGTCGTTGGT
GTTCTGCAGGCTGCTGCTCTGTTCCTCGGAGCTGGCGCTGCTGGCGGCATTGGCCTCGGCGTTCTGCTCG
GCCTTCTCGTCGGCCTTTGTCTCGTCGGACTTCTGGGTCACTTTGCTGGCGGACACGTCCACGGTGTTGG
TGGTCCGGCTCTGGCCGAAGAAGCTCTTGATATTGCTCTGCAGCAGCTGGTTCTGTTCCAGGTCGTTGTG
GTTGTTGTTGTCGCCGTTCTTGTCGTAGTCGTCCACGTTCTGGCCGGCCACGTTGTTGTAGTTGTTCTTC
TCGAAGTTCTGGATGTTCTTCTTCAGCAGCTCGATGTCGCCCTTGAAGTTTTCCAGAAACTTGTGGGTGA
AGGTGTTCTTCAGGTTGTCCAGGTACTTTTCCAGTTCTTCCAGCAGCTTGTAGTCCTCGTTGGTGTAGAT
GTCGGCGTGGTTGGGCTGTTCCTGA
